>Addgene plasmid #44116 | pWB-MF-IKKe | addgene partial sequence | sequence record 61231 | pBABE-5
TGGGGTCTTCAAAATCTAAACCAAAGGACCCCAGCCAGCGCCGGCGCAGGATCCGAGGTTACCTTGACTA
CAAAGACGATGACGACAAGCAATTGACAAGTTTGTACAAAAAAGTTGGCATGCAGAGCACAGCCAATTAC
CTGTGGCACACAGATGACCTGCTGGGGCAGGGGGCCACTGCCAGTGTGTACAAGGCCCGCAACAAGAAAT
CCGGAGAGCTGGTTGCTGTGAAGGTCTTCAACACTACCAGCTACCTGCGGCCCCGCGAGGTGCAGGTGAG
GGAGTTTGAGGTCCTGCGGAAGCTGAACCACCAGAACATCGTCAAGCTCTTTGCGGTGGAGGAGACGGGC
GGAAGCCGGCAGAAGGTACTGGTGATGGAGTACTGCTCCAGTGGGAGCCTGCTGAGTGTGCTGGAGAGCC
CTGAGAATGCCTTTGGGCTGCCTGAGGATGAGTTCCTGGTGGTGCTGCGCTGTGTGGTGGCCGGCATGAA
CCACCTGCGGGAGAACGGCATTGTGCATCGCGACATCAAGCCGGGGAACATCATGCGCCTCGTAGGGGAG
GAGGGGCAGAGCATCTACAAGCTGACAGACTTCGGCGCTGCCCGGGAGCTGGATGATGATGAGAAGTTCG
TCTCGGTCTATGGGACTGAGGAGTACCTGCATCCCGACATGTATGAGCGGGCGGTGCTTCGAAAGCCCCA
GCAAAAAGCGTTCGGGGTGACTGTGGATCTCTGGAGCATTGGAGTGACCTTGTACCATGCAGCCACTGGC
AGCCTGCCCTTCATCCCCTTTGGTGGGCCACGGCGGAACAAGGAGATCATGTACCGGAT
