[The description below was written by a language model from this plasmid's Addgene catalogue record.]
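Description:
pWB-MF-IKKe is a retroviral expression plasmid built on the pWZL-Blasticidin backbone and carrying human IKBKE, the gene encoding IκB kinase epsilon (IKKε, also known as IKK-i). In bacteria it is maintained as a high-copy plasmid under ampicillin selection. After retroviral delivery into mammalian cells, transduced populations are selected with blasticidin. No feature table accompanies the record, so the promoter driving the insert, the arrangement of the blasticidin marker relative to the insert, and the bacterial origin of replication are not stated. In retroviral vectors of this general type, the cargo lies between long terminal repeats with a packaging signal, so that transcripts produced in a packaging cell line are encapsidated and integrate stably into the target cell genome.

The IKKε open reading frame carries an N-terminal tag recorded as "Myristoylated Flad", which presumably means a myristoylation signal followed by a FLAG epitope and would account for the "MF" in the plasmid name. A myristoylation sequence directs lipid modification of the N terminus and targets the fusion protein to membranes. This strategy is often used to make a signalling kinase constitutively active, and the FLAG epitope allows detection and immunoprecipitation with standard antibodies. The cloning method is listed as unknown.

The associated publication concerns IKKε phosphorylation of TRAF2 in promoting mammary epithelial cell transformation. This fits use of the construct for stable expression of membrane-targeted, epitope-tagged IKKε in human cells to study its oncogenic signalling and substrates.
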