Addgene plasmid #44116: pWB-MF-IKKe
Depositing lab: William Hahn. Depositing organization: Dana-Farber Cancer Institute. Publication: IkappaB kinase epsilon phosphorylates TRAF2 to promote mammary epithelial cell transformation. Shen RR, Zhou AY, Kim E, Lim E, Habelhah H, Hahn WC. Mol Cell Biol. 2012 Dec;32(23):4756-68. doi: 10.1128/MCB.00468-12. Epub 2012 Sep 24. PubMed 23007157.
Backbone
  Vector backbone: pWZL-Blasticidin
  Vector type: Retroviral
  Selectable markers: Blasticidin
Growth in bacteria
  Bacterial resistance: Ampicillin, 100 μg/mL
  Growth temperature: 37°C
  Growth strain: Stbl3
  Copy number: High Copy
Gene/Insert
  Gene/Insert name: IKKe (alt name: IKBKE)
  Species: H. sapiens (human)
  Entrez Gene: IKBKE (a.k.a. IKK-E, IKK-i, IKKE, IKKI)
  Tag / fusion protein: Myristoylated Flad (N terminal on insert)
  Cloning method: Unknown
  Sequencing primers: 5′ pBABE-5
Terms and licenses: Academic/Nonprofit Terms; Industry Terms: Not Available to Industry
How to cite: pWB-MF-IKKe was a gift from William Hahn (Addgene plasmid # 44116 ; http://n2t.net/addgene:44116 ; RRID:Addgene_44116)
